Addgene plasmid #30383: pHR-SIN-PTEN-R11A
Depositing lab: Todd Waldman. Depositing organization: Georgetown University. Publication: Mechanistic Analysis of a DNA Damage-Induced, PTEN-Dependent Size Checkpoint in Human Cells. Kim JS, Xu X, Li H, Solomon D, Lane WS, Jin T, Waldman T. Mol Cell Biol. 2011 Jul . 31(13):2756-71. 10.1128/MCB.01323-10 PubMed 21536651.
Backbone
  Vector backbone: pHR-SIN
  Backbone size w/o insert (bp): 9000
  Vector type: Mammalian Expression
Growth in bacteria
  Bacterial resistance: Ampicillin, 100 μg/mL
  Growth temperature: 37°C
  Growth strain: DH5alpha
  Copy number: High Copy
Gene/Insert
  Gene/Insert name: PTEN-R11A
  Species: H. sapiens (human)
  Insert size (bp): 1209
  Mutation: R11A
  GenBank ID: U93051
  Entrez Gene: PTEN (a.k.a. 10q23del, BZS, CWS1, DEC, GLM2, MHAM, MMAC1, PTEN1, PTENbeta, PTENgama, TEP1)
  Cloning method: Restriction Enzyme; 5′ cloning site BamH I (not destroyed); 3′ cloning site Not I (not destroyed)
  Sequencing primers: 5′ CCAAGGACCTGAAATGACCC
Terms and licenses: Academic/Nonprofit Terms; Industry Terms: Not Available to Industry
How to cite: pHR-SIN-PTEN-R11A was a gift from Todd Waldman (Addgene plasmid # 30383 ; http://n2t.net/addgene:30383 ; RRID:Addgene_30383)
