[The description below was written by a language model from this plasmid's Addgene catalogue record.]
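Description:
pHR-SIN-PTEN-R11A is a mammalian expression plasmid built on the pHR-SIN backbone (about 9 kb without insert) and carrying a point-mutant form of the human tumour suppressor PTEN. The backbone name suggests a self-inactivating lentiviral transfer vector of the pHR family, but the record lists the vector type only as mammalian expression. It gives no feature table, so LTRs, a packaging signal or other viral elements cannot be confirmed from the information provided. In bacteria the plasmid is maintained at high copy number under ampicillin selection. The origin of replication is not named, and no mammalian selection marker or reporter is recorded.

The insert is a 1,209 bp human PTEN coding sequence, a length consistent with the full-length open reading frame. It was placed into the backbone by restriction cloning between BamHI (5′) and NotI (3′) sites, both of which remain intact, so the insert can be excised or exchanged. It carries the R11A substitution, replacing arginine 11 near the N-terminus of the protein with alanine. No epitope tag or fusion partner is listed, and the promoter driving PTEN expression is not stated.

The associated publication concerns a DNA damage-induced, PTEN-dependent cell size checkpoint in human cells. This suggests the construct was used to express the R11A mutant in human cells, probably alongside wild-type PTEN and other variants, to test which features of the protein that checkpoint requires. The record does not describe the functional consequence of R11A.
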