>Addgene plasmid #30383 | pHR-SIN-PTEN-R11A | addgene partial sequence | sequence record 36209 | pHR-SIN-F 5'-CCAAGGACCTGAAATGACCC-3'
TACATCAGCCTGCTTCTCGCTTCTGTTCGCGCGCTTCTGCTTCCCGAGCTCTATAAAAGAGCTCACAACC
CCTCACTCGGCGCGCCAGTCCTCCGACAGACTGAGTCGCCCGGGGGGGATCCACTAGTAACGGCCGCCAG
TGTGCTGGAATTCGCCCTTCTCCCAGACATGACAGCCATCATCAAAGAGATCGTTAGCGCCAACAAAAGG
AGATATCAAGAGGATGGATTCGACTTAGACTTGACCTATATTTATCCAAACATTATTGCTATGGGATTTC
CTGCAGAAAGACTTGAAGGCGTATACAGGAACAATATTGATGATGTAGTAAGGTTTTTGGATTCAAAGCA
TAAAAACCATTACAAGATATACAATCTTTGTGCTGAAAGACATTATGACACCGCCAAATTTAATTGCAGA
GTTGCACAATATCCTTTTGAAGACCATAACCCACCACAGCTAGAACTTATCAAACCCTTTTGTGAAGATC
TTGACCAATGGCTAAGTGAAGATGACAATCATGTTGCAGCAATTCACTGTAAAGCTGGAAAGGGACGAAC
TGGTGTAATGATATGTGCATATTTATTACATCGGGGCAAATTTTTAAAGGCACAAGAGGCCCTAGATTTC
TATGGGGAAGTAAGGACCAGAGACAAAAAGGGAGTAACTATTCCCAGTCAGAGGCGCTATGTGTATTATT
ATAGCTACCTGTTAAAGAATCATCTGGATTATAGACCAGTGGCACTGTTGTTTCACAAGATGATGTTTGA
AACTATTCCAATGTTCAGTGGCGGAACTTGCAATCCTCAGTTTGTGGTCTGCCAGCTAAAGGTGAAGATA
TATTCCTCCAATTCAGGACCCACACGACGGGGAAGACAAGTTCATGTACTT
